Addgene plasmid #176611: NK85
Purpose: To minimize dimerization between FcRg transmembrane domains, as this cysteine forms a disulfide bridge between y chains. To manipulate ligand spacing.
Depositing lab: Meghan Morrissey. Depositing organization: University of California, Santa Barbara. Publication: Tight nanoscale clustering of Fcgamma receptors using DNA origami promotes phagocytosis. Kern N, Dong R, Douglas SM, Vale RD, Morrissey MA. Elife. 2021 Jun 3;10. pii: 68311. doi: 10.7554/eLife.68311. PubMed 34080973.
Backbone
  Vector backbone: pHR
  Vector type: Mammalian Expression, Lentiviral
Growth in bacteria
  Bacterial resistance: Ampicillin, 100 μg/mL
  Growth temperature: 37°C
  Growth strain: NEB Stable
  Copy number: High Copy
Gene/Insert
  Gene/Insert name: FCERG
  Species: M. musculus (mouse)
  Mutation: C25A
  Tag / fusion protein: HA, SNAP-tag (N terminal on insert); EGFP (C terminal on insert)
  Cloning method: Gibson Cloning
Terms and licenses: Academic/Nonprofit Terms; Industry Terms: Not Available to Industry
How to cite: NK85 was a gift from Meghan Morrissey (Addgene plasmid # 176611 ; http://n2t.net/addgene:176611 ; RRID:Addgene_176611)
