[The description below was written by a language model from this plasmid's Addgene catalogue record and pLannotate feature annotations shown in this document.]
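Description:
NK85 is a lentiviral mammalian expression plasmid built on the pHR backbone. It is propagated in E. coli through a high-copy ColE1/pUC-type origin and selected with ampicillin via the β-lactamase gene. The transfer cassette is flanked by a truncated HIV-1 5' LTR and a self-inactivating ΔU3 3' LTR. Between them lie the Ψ packaging signal with a partial gag region, the Rev response element for Rev-dependent nuclear export of the genomic RNA, and the cPPT/CTS element that aids nuclear import and transduction. Outside the viral unit, the feature table picks up backbone remnants: an SV40 promoter followed by gpt fragments and SV40 small t intron and polyadenylation sequences, plus fragments of tetracycline resistance, rop and bom. These appear to be legacy vector sequence rather than functional payload.

Expression is driven by the SFFV promoter and enhanced by a downstream WPRE. The open reading frame begins with a short segment annotated as a human CD3ε fragment, whose position suggests a signal peptide, although the record does not say so. This is followed by the SNAP-tag, a portion of mouse Fcer1g (the FcR γ chain, an ITAM-bearing signalling adapter), and a C-terminal EGFP. The catalogue also lists an N-terminal HA tag, which is not separately annotated in the feature table. The γ chain carries a C25A substitution that removes the cysteine forming the disulfide bridge between γ chains, with the aim of minimising dimerisation through the transmembrane domains.

The stated purpose is to manipulate ligand spacing. The associated work studied how nanoscale clustering of Fcγ receptors, patterned with DNA origami, promotes phagocytosis. The SNAP-tag, which binds benzylguanine derivatives covalently, offers an extracellular handle for attaching a defined ligand-binding moiety, and EGFP reports receptor expression and localisation.
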