Features (pLannotate 1.2.2; 37 found; start..end, strand, type, name):
    267..386     +  CDS            gpt (fragment): XGPT_ECOLI - Also known as gpp, gxu. Experimental evidence at protein level: Swiss-Prot protein existence level 1. Purine salvage pathway enzyme that catalyzes the transfer of the ribosyl-5-phosphate group from 5-phospho-alpha-D-ribose 1- diphosphate (PRPP) to the N9 position of the 6-oxopurines guanine and xanthine to form the corresponding ribonucleotides GMP (guanosine 5'- monophosphate) and XMP (xanthosine 5'-monophosphate), with the release of PPi. To a lesser extent, also acts on hypoxanthine (PubMed:9100006, PubMed:3886014). Does not ribophosphorylate adenine (PubMed:3886014). From Esch
    386..721     +  CDS            gpt (fragment): XGPT_ECOLI - Also known as gpp, gxu. Experimental evidence at protein level: Swiss-Prot protein existence level 1. Purine salvage pathway enzyme that catalyzes the transfer of the ribosyl-5-phosphate group from 5-phospho-alpha-D-ribose 1- diphosphate (PRPP) to the N9 position of the 6-oxopurines guanine and xanthine to form the corresponding ribonucleotides GMP (guanosine 5'- monophosphate) and XMP (xanthosine 5'-monophosphate), with the release of PPi. To a lesser extent, also acts on hypoxanthine (PubMed:9100006, PubMed:3886014). Does not ribophosphorylate adenine (PubMed:3886014). From Esch
    816..1121    +  CDS            frsA (fragment): FRSA_ECOLI - Also known as yafA. Experimental evidence at protein level: Swiss-Prot protein existence level 1. Catalyzes the hydrolysis of esters (PubMed:15808744). Displays esterase activity toward pNP-butyrate (PubMed:15808744). May stimulate mixed-acid fermentation by acting as a fermentation/respiration switch that down-regulates respiration and up- regulates fermentation rates (PubMed:15169777). From Escherichia coli (strain K12).
   1125..1199    +  CDS            small t antigen (fragment): SV40 (simian virus 40) small t antigen
   1201..1266    +  intron         small t intron: SV40 (simian virus 40) small t antigen intron
   1396..1416    +  CDS            SV40 NLS: nuclear localization signal of SV40 (simian virus 40) large T antigen
   1735..1818    +  CDS            large T antigen (fragment): large T antigen from SV40 (simian virus 40)
   1841..1975    +  polyA_signal   SV40 poly(A) signal: SV40 polyadenylation signal
   2142..2471    +  CDS            nef (fragment): NEF_HV1BR - Experimental evidence at protein level: Swiss-Prot protein existence level 1. Extracellular Nef protein targets CD4(+) T-lymphocytes for apoptosis by interacting with CXCR4 surface receptors (PubMed:14990729). From Human immunodeficiency virus type 1 group M subtype B (isolate BRU/LAI) (HIV-1).
   2519..2776    +  LTR            5' LTR (truncated): truncated 5' long terminal repeat (LTR) from HIV-1
   2823..2948    +  misc_feature   HIV-1 Ψ: packaging signal of human immunodeficiency virus type 1
   2932..3270    +  CDS            HIV-1 gag (fragment): gag protein from human immunodeficiency virus 1; gag
   3445..3678    +  misc_feature   RRE: The Rev response element (RRE) of HIV-1 allows for Rev-dependent mRNA export from the nucleus to the cytoplasm.
   4055..4155    +  CDS            Rev (fragment): human immunodeficiency virus 1 (HIV-1) Rev protein; rev; enhances nuclear export of unspliced and incompletely spliced viral mRNAs
   4192..4309    +  misc_feature   cPPT/CTS: central polypurine tract and central termination sequence of HIV-1
   4346..4378    -  misc_feature   MCS (fragment): pBluescript multiple cloning site
   4462..4869    +  promoter       SFFV promoter: spleen focus-forming virus long terminal repeat (LTR) promoter
   4911..4979    +  CDS            CD3E (fragment): CD3E_HUMAN - Also known as T3E. Experimental evidence at protein level: Swiss-Prot protein existence level 1. Part of the TCR-CD3 complex present on T-lymphocyte cell surface that plays an essential role in adaptive immune response. When antigen presenting cells (APCs) activate T-cell receptor (TCR), TCR- mediated signals are transmitted across the cell membrane by the CD3 chains CD3D, CD3E, CD3G and CD3Z. All CD3 chains contain immunoreceptor tyrosine-based activation motifs (ITAMs) in their cytoplasmic domain. Upon TCR engagement, these motifs become phosphorylated by Src family protein tyro
   5019..5036    +  promoter       chicken β-actin promoter (fragment): contains a 21-bp deletion relative to the standard chicken β-actin promoter
   5037..5579    +  CDS            SNAP-tag®: human O6-alkylguanine-DNA-alkyltransferase variant that forms covalent bonds with benzylguanine derivatives fast-reacting variant, optimized for mammalian expression
   5607..5810    +  CDS            Fcer1g (fragment): FCERG_MOUSE - Also known as Fce1g. Experimental evidence at protein level: Swiss-Prot protein existence level 1. Adapter protein containing an immunoreceptor tyrosine-based activation motif (ITAM) that transduces activation signals from various immunoreceptors. As a component of the high-affinity immunoglobulin E (IgE) receptor, mediates allergic inflammatory signaling in mast cells (PubMed:14764707). As a constitutive component of interleukin-3 receptor complex, selectively mediates interleukin 4/IL4 production by basophils, priming T-cells toward effector T-helper 2 subset (PubMed:19098920).
   5823..6542    +  CDS            EGFP: the original enhanced GFP (Yang et al., 1996) mammalian codon-optimized
   6554..6584    +  misc_feature   MCS (fragment): pUC18/19 multiple cloning site
   6585..6603    +  misc_feature   MCS (fragment): pBluescript multiple cloning site
   6603..7191    +  misc_feature   WPRE: woodchuck hepatitis virus posttranscriptional regulatory element
   7192..7214    +  misc_feature   MCS (fragment): pBluescript multiple cloning site
   7231..7299    +  CDS            nef (fragment): NEF_HV1Z2 - Experimental evidence at protein level: Swiss-Prot protein existence level 1. Extracellular Nef protein targets CD4(+) T-lymphocytes for apoptosis by interacting with CXCR4 surface receptors. From Human immunodeficiency virus type 1 group M subtype D (isolate Z2/CDC-Z34) (HIV-1).
   7301..7534    +  LTR            3' LTR (ΔU3): self-inactivating 3' long terminal repeat (LTR) from HIV-1
   7559..7577    -  promoter       SP6 promoter: promoter for bacteriophage SP6 RNA polymerase
   7805..8084    +  CDS            TcR (fragment): tetracycline efflux protein; tet; confers resistance to tetracycline
   8085..8133    -  misc_feature   bom (fragment): basis of mobility region from pBR322
   8235..8270    -  CDS            rop (fragment): Rop protein, which maintains plasmids at low copy number; rop
   8365..8469    +  promoter       AmpR promoter: bla
   8470..9330    +  CDS            AmpR: β-lactamase; bla; confers resistance to ampicillin, carbenicillin, and related antibiotics
   9501..10089   +  rep_origin     ori: high-copy-number ColE1/pMB1/pBR322/pUC origin of replication
  10272..10328   +  CDS            lacI (fragment): lac repressor; lacI; The lac repressor binds to the lac operator to inhibit transcription in E. coli. This inhibition can be relieved by adding lactose or isopropyl-β-D-thiogalactopyranoside (IPTG).
  10335..67      +  promoter       SV40 promoter (across the origin): SV40 enhancer and early promoter
>Addgene plasmid #176611 | NK85 | addgene full sequence | sequence record 362592 | Addgene NGS Result
CGCCTCGGCCTCTGAGCTATTCCAGAAGTAGTGAGGAGGCTTTTTTGGAGGCCTAGGCTTTTGCAAAAAG
CTTGGACACAAGACAGGCTTGCGAGATATGTTTGAGAATACCACTTTATCCCGCGTCAGGGAGAGGCAGT
GCGTAAAAAGACGCGGACTCATGTGAAATACTGGTTTTTAGTGCGCCAGATCTCTATAATCTCGCGCAAC
CTATTTTCCCCTCGAACACTTTTTAAGCCGTAGATAAACAGGCTGGGACACTTCACATGAGCGAAAAATA
CATCGTCACCTGGGACATGTTGCAGATCCATGCACGTAAACTCGCAAGCCGACTGATGCCTTCTGAACAA
TGGAAAGGCATTATTGCCGTAAGCCGTGGCGGTCTGTACCGGGTGCGTTACTGGCGCGTGAACTGGGTAT
TCGTCATGTCGATACCGTTTGTATTTCCAGCTACGATCACGACAACCAGCGCGAGCTTAAAGTGCTGAAA
CGCGCAGAAGGCGATGGCGAAGGCTTCATCGTTATTGATGACCTGGTGGATACCGGTGGTACTGCGGTTG
CGATTCGTGAAATGTATCCAAAAGCGCACTTTGTCACCATCTTCGCAAAACCGGCTGGTCGTCCGCTGGT
TGATGACTATGTTGTTGATATCCCGCAAGATACCTGGATTGAACAGCCGTGGGATATGGGCGTCGTATTC
GTCCCGCCAATCTCCGGTCGCTAATCTTTTCAACGCCTGGCACTGCCGGGCGTTGTTCTTTTTAACTTCA
GGCGGGTTACAATAGTTTCCAGTAAGTATTCTGGAGGCTGCATCCATGACACAGGCAAACCTGAGCGAAA
CCCTGTTCAAACCCCGCTTTAAACATCCTGAAACCTCGACGCTAGTCCGCCGCTTTAATCACGGCGCACA
ACCGCCTGTGCAGTCGGCCCTTGATGGTAAAACCATCCCTCACTGGTATCGCATGATTAACCGTCTGATG
TGGATCTGGCGCGGCATTGACCCACGCGAAATCCTCGACGTCCAGGCACGTATTGTGATGAGCGATGCCG
AACGTACCGACGATGATTTATACGATACGGTGATTGGCTACCGTGGCGGCAACTGGATTTATGAGTGGGC
CCCGGATCTTTGTGAAGGAACCTTACTTCTGTGGTGTGACATAATTGGACAAACTACCTACAGAGATTTA
AAGCTCTAAGGTAAATATAAAATTTTTAAGTGTATAATGTGTTAAACTACTGATTCTAATTGTTTGTGTA
TTTTAGATTCCAACCTATGGAACTGATGAATGGGAGCAGTGGTGGAATGCCTTTAATGAGGAAAACCTGT
TTTGCTCAGAAGAAATGCCATCTAGTGATGATGAGGCTACTGCTGACTCTCAACATTCTACTCCTCCAAA
AAAGAAGAGAAAGGTAGAAGACCCCAAGGACTTTCCTTCAGAATTGCTAAGTTTTTTGAGTCATGCTGTG
TTTAGTAATAGAACTCTTGCTTGCTTTGCTATTTACACCACAAAGGAAAAAGCTGCACTGCTATACAAGA
AAATTATGGAAAAATATTCTGTAACCTTTATAAGTAGGCATAACAGTTATAATCATAACATACTGTTTTT
TCTTACTCCACACAGGCATAGAGTGTCTGCTATTAATAACTATGCTCAAAAATTGTGTACCTTTAGCTTT
TTAATTTGTAAAGGGGTTAATAAGGAATATTTGATGTATAGTGCCTTGACTAGAGATCATAATCAGCCAT
ACCACATTTGTAGAGGTTTTACTTGCTTTAAAAAACCTCCCACACCTCCCCCTGAACCTGAAACATAAAA
TGAATGCAATTGTTGTTGTTAACTTGTTTATTGCAGCTTATAATGGTTACAAATAAAGCAATAGCATCAC
AAATTTCACAAATAAAGCATTTTTTTCACTGCATTCTAGTTGTGGTTTGTCCAAACTCATCAATGTATCT
TATCATGTCTGGATCAACTGGATAACTCAAGCTAACCAAAATCATCCCAAACTTCCCACCCCATACCCTA
TTACCACTGCCAATTACCTGTGGTTTCATTTACTCTAAACCTGTGATTCCTCTGAATTATTTTCATTTTA
AAGAAATTGTATTTGTTAAATATGTACTACAAACTTAGTAGTTGGAAGGGCTAATTCACTCCCAAAGAAG
ACAAGATATCCTTGATCTGTGGATCTACCACACACAAGGCTACTTCCCTGATTAGCAGAACTACACACCA
GGGCCAGGGGTCAGATATCCACTGACCTTTGGATGGTGCTACAAGCTAGTACCAGTTGAGCCAGATAAGG
TAGAAGAGGCCAATAAAGGAGAGAACACCAGCTTGTTACACCCTGTGAGCCTGCATGGGATGGATGACCC
GGAGAGAGAAGTGTTAGAGTGGAGGTTTGACAGCCGCCTAGCATTTCATCACGTGGCCCGAGAGCTGCAT
CCGGAGTACTTCAAGAACTGCTGATATCGAGCTTGCTACAAGGGACTTTCCGCTGGGGACTTTCCAGGGA
GGCGTGGCCTGGGCGGGACTGGGGAGTGGCGAGCCCTCAGATCCTGCATATAAGCAGCTGCTTTTTGCCT
GTACTGGGTCTCTCTGGTTAGACCAGATCTGAGCCTGGGAGCTCTCTGGCTAACTAGGGAACCCACTGCT
TAAGCCTCAATAAAGCTTGCCTTGAGTGCTTCAAGTAGTGTGTGCCCGTCTGTTGTGTGACTCTGGTAAC
TAGAGATCCCTCAGACCCTTTTAGTCAGTGTGGAAAATCTCTAGCAGTGGCGCCCGAACAGGGACTTGAA
AGCGAAAGGGAAACCAGAGGAGCTCTCTCGACGCAGGACTCGGCTTGCTGAAGCGCGCACGGCAAGAGGC
GAGGGGCGGCGACTGGTGAGTACGCCAAAAATTTTGACTAGCGGAGGCTAGAAGGAGAGAGATGGGTGCG
AGAGCGTCAGTATTAAGCGGGGGAGAATTAGATCGCGATGGGAAAAAATTCGGTTAAGGCCAGGGGGAAA
GAAAAAATATAAATTAAAACATATAGTATGGGCAAGCAGGGAGCTAGAACGATTCGCAGTTAATCCTGGC
CTGTTAGAAACATCAGAAGGCTGTAGACAAATACTGGGACAGCTACAACCATCCCTTCAGACAGGATCAG
AAGAACTTAGATCATTATATAATACAGTAGCAACCCTCTATTGTGTGCATCAAAGGATAGAGATAAAAGA
CACCAAGGAAGCTTTAGACAAGATAGAGGAAGAGCAAAACAAAAGTAAGACCACCGCACAGCAAGCGGCC
GGCCGCTGATCTTCAGACCTGGAGGAGGAGATATGAGGGACAATTGGAGAAGTGAATTATATAAATATAA
AGTAGTAAAAATTGAACCATTAGGAGTAGCACCCACCAAGGCAAAGAGAAGAGTGGTGCAGAGAGAAAAA
AGAGCAGTGGGAATAGGAGCTTTGTTCCTTGGGTTCTTGGGAGCAGCAGGAAGCACTATGGGCGCAGCGT
CAATGACGCTGACGGTACAGGCCAGACAATTATTGTCTGGTATAGTGCAGCAGCAGAACAATTTGCTGAG
GGCTATTGAGGCGCAACAGCATCTGTTGCAACTCACAGTCTGGGGCATCAAGCAGCTCCAGGCAAGAATC
CTGGCTGTGGAAAGATACCTAAAGGATCAACAGCTCCTGGGGATTTGGGGTTGCTCTGGAAAACTCATTT
GCACCACTGCTGTGCCTTGGAATGCTAGTTGGAGTAATAAATCTCTGGAACAGATTTGGAATCACACGAC
CTGGATGGAGTGGGACAGAGAAATTAACAATTACACAAGCTTAATACACTCCTTAATTGAAGAATCGCAA
AACCAGCAAGAAAAGAATGAACAAGAATTATTGGAATTAGATAAATGGGCAAGTTTGTGGAATTGGTTTA
ACATAACAAATTGGCTGTGGTATATAAAATTATTCATAATGATAGTAGGAGGCTTGGTAGGTTTAAGAAT
AGTTTTTGCTGTACTTTCTATAGTGAATAGAGTTAGGCAGGGATATTCACCATTATCGTTTCAGACCCAC
CTCCCAACCCCGAGGGGACCCGACAGGCCCGAAGGAATAGAAGAAGAAGGTGGAGAGAGAGACAGAGACA
GATCCATTCGATTAGTGAACGGATCTCGACGGTATCGCCAAATGGCAGTATTCATCCACAATTTTAAAAG
AAAAGGGGGGATTGGGGGGTACAGTGCAGGGGAAAGAATAGTAGACATAATAGCAACAGACATACAAACT
AAAGAATTACAAAAACAAATTACAAAAATTCAAAATTTTCGGGTTTATTACAGGGACAGCAGAGATCCAG
TTTGGATCGATAAGCTTGATATCGAATTCCTGCAGCCCCGATAAAATAAAAGATTTTATTTAGTCTCCAG
AAAAAGGGGGGAATGAAAGACCCCACCTGTAGGTTTGGCAAGCTAGCTGCAGTAACGCCATTTTGCAAGG
CATGGAAAAATACCAAACCAAGAATAGAGAAGTTCAGATCAAGGGCGGGTACATGAAAATAGCTAACGTT
GGGCCAAACAGGATATCTGCGGTGAGCAGTTTCGGCCCCGGCCCGGGGCCAAGAACAGATGGTCACCGCA
GTTTCGGCCCCGGCCCGAGGCCAAGAACAGATGGTCCCCAGATATGGCCCAACCCTCAGCAGTTTCTTAA
GACCCATCAGATGTTTCCAGGCTCCCCCAAGGACCTGAAATGACCCTGCGCCTTATTTGAATTAACCAAT
CAGCCTGCTTCTCGCTTCTGTTCGCGCGCTTCTGCTTCCCGAGCTCTATAAAAGAGCTCACAACCCCTCA
CTCGGCGCGCCAGTCCTCCGACAGACTGAGTCGCCCGGGGGGGATCTGGAGCTCTCGAGAATTCTCACGC
GGCCGCCACCATGCAGTCGGGCACTCACTGGAGAGTTCTGGGCCTCTGCCTCTTATCAGTTGGCGTTTGG
GGGCAAGATTACCCATACGACGTCCCAGACTACGCTCTGCCCGAGACCGGCGGCGGCGGCGGCGGCGACA
AAGACTGCGAAATGAAGCGCACCACCCTGGATAGCCCTCTGGGCAAGCTGGAACTGTCTGGGTGCGAACA
GGGCCTGCACCGTATCATCTTCCTGGGCAAAGGAACATCTGCCGCCGACGCCGTGGAAGTGCCTGCCCCA
GCCGCCGTGCTGGGCGGACCAGAGCCACTGATGCAGGCCACCGCCTGGCTCAACGCCTACTTTCACCAGC
CTGAGGCCATCGAGGAGTTCCCTGTGCCAGCCCTGCACCACCCAGTGTTCCAGCAGGAGAGCTTTACCCG
CCAGGTGCTGTGGAAACTGCTGAAAGTGGTGAAGTTCGGAGAGGTCATCAGCTACAGCCACCTGGCCGCC
CTGGCCGGCAATCCCGCCGCCACCGCCGCCGTGAAAACCGCCCTGAGCGGAAATCCCGTGCCCATTCTGA
TCCCCTGCCACCGGGTGGTGCAGGGCGACCTGGACGTGGGGGGCTACGAGGGCGGGCTCGCCGTGAAAGA
GTGGCTGCTGGCCCACGAGGGCCACAGACTGGGCAAGCCTGGGCTGGGTGGCGGAAGCGGAGGTAGTGGT
GGAAGCCTGGGAGAGCCGCAGCTCGCTTATATCCTGGATGCTGTCCTGTTTTTGTATGGTATTGTCCTTA
CCCTACTCTACTGTCGACTCAAGATCCAGGTCCGAAAGGCAGCTATAGCCAGCCGTGAGAAAGCAGATGC
TGTCTACACGGGCCTGAACACCCGGAGCCAGGAGACATATGAGACTCTGAAGCATGAGAAACCACCCCAG
GGATCCGGAAGTATGGTGAGCAAGGGCGAGGAGCTGTTCACCGGGGTGGTGCCCATCCTGGTCGAGCTGG
ACGGCGACGTAAACGGCCACAAGTTCAGCGTGTCCGGCGAGGGCGAGGGCGATGCCACCTACGGCAAGCT
GACCCTGAAGTTCATCTGCACCACCGGCAAGCTGCCCGTGCCCTGGCCCACCCTCGTGACCACCCTGACC
TACGGCGTGCAGTGCTTCAGCCGCTACCCCGACCACATGAAGCAGCACGACTTCTTCAAGTCCGCCATGC
CCGAAGGCTACGTCCAGGAGCGCACCATCTTCTTCAAGGACGACGGCAACTACAAGACCCGCGCCGAGGT
GAAGTTCGAGGGCGACACCCTGGTGAACCGCATCGAGCTGAAGGGCATCGACTTCAAGGAGGACGGCAAC
ATCCTGGGGCACAAGCTGGAGTACAACTACAACAGCCACAACGTCTATATCATGGCCGACAAGCAGAAGA
ACGGCATCAAGGTGAACTTCAAGATCCGCCACAACATCGAGGACGGCAGCGTGCAGCTCGCCGACCACTA
CCAGCAGAACACCCCCATCGGCGACGGCCCCGTGCTGCTGCCCGACAACCACTACCTGAGCACCCAGTCC
GCCCTGAGCAAAGACCCCAACGAGAAGCGCGATCACATGGTCCTGCTGGAGTTCGTGACCGCCGCCGGGA
TCACTCTCGGCATGGACGAGCTGTACAAGTAAAGCGGCCGCGACTCTAGAGTCGACCTGCAGGCATGCAA
GCTTGATATCAAGCTTATCGATAATCAACCTCTGGATTACAAAATTTGTGAAAGATTGACTGGTATTCTT
AACTATGTTGCTCCTTTTACGCTATGTGGATACGCTGCTTTAATGCCTTTGTATCATGCTATTGCTTCCC
GTATGGCTTTCATTTTCTCCTCCTTGTATAAATCCTGGTTGCTGTCTCTTTATGAGGAGTTGTGGCCCGT
TGTCAGGCAACGTGGCGTGGTGTGCACTGTGTTTGCTGACGCAACCCCCACTGGTTGGGGCATTGCCACC
ACCTGTCAGCTCCTTTCCGGGACTTTCGCTTTCCCCCTCCCTATTGCCACGGCGGAACTCATCGCCGCCT
GCCTTGCCCGCTGCTGGACAGGGGCTCGGCTGTTGGGCACTGACAATTCCGTGGTGTTGTCGGGGAAATC
ATCGTCCTTTCCTTGGCTGCTCGCCTGTGTTGCCACCTGGATTCTGCGCGGGACGTCCTTCTGCTACGTC
CCTTCGGCCCTCAATCCAGCGGACCTTCCTTCCCGCGGCCTGCTGCCGGCTCTGCGGCCTCTTCCGCGTC
TTCGCCTTCGCCCTCAGACGAGTCGGATCTCCCTTTGGGCCGCCTCCCCGCATCGATACCGTCGACCTCG
AGGGAATTAATTCGAGCTCGGTACCTTTAAGACCAATGACTTACAAGGCAGCTGTAGATCTTAGCCACTT
TTTAAAAGAAAAGGGGGGACTGGAAGGGCTAATTCACTCCCAACGAAGACAAGATCTGCTTTTTGCTTGT
ACTGGGTCTCTCTGGTTAGACCAGATCTGAGCCTGGGAGCTCTCTGGCTAACTAGGGAACCCACTGCTTA
AGCCTCAATAAAGCTTGCCTTGAGTGCTTCAAGTAGTGTGTGCCCGTCTGTTGTGTGACTCTGGTAACTA
GAGATCCCTCAGACCCTTTTAGTCAGTGTGGAAAATCTCTAGCAGCATCTAGAATTAATTCCGTGTATTC
TATAGTGTCACCTAAATCGTATGTGTATGATACATAAGGTTATGTATTAATTGTAGCCGCGTTCTAACGA
CAATATGTACAAGCCTAATTGTGTAGCATCTGGCTTACTGAAGCAGACCCTATCATCTCTCTCGTAAACT
GCCGTCAGAGTCGGTTTGGTTGGACGAACCTTCTGAGTTTCTGGTAACGCCGTCCCGCACCCGGAAATGG
TCAGCGAACCAATCAGCAGGGTCATCGCTAGCCAGATCCTCTACGCCGGACGCATCGTGGCCGGCATCAC
CGGCGCCACAGGTGCGGTTGCTGGCGCCTATATCGCCGACATCACCGATGGGGAAGATCGGGCTCGCCAC
TTCGGGCTCATGAGCGCTTGTTTCGGCGTGGGTATGGTGGCAGGCCCCGTGGCCGGGGGACTGTTGGGCG
CCATCTCCTTGCATGCACCATTCCTTGCGGCGGCGGTGCTCAACGGCCTCAACCTACTACTGGGCTGCTT
CCTAATGCAGGAGTCGCATAAGGGAGAGCGTCGAATGGTGCACTCTCAGTACAATCTGCTCTGATGCCGC
ATAGTTAAGCCAGCCCCGACACCCGCCAACACCCGCTGACGCGCCCTGACGGGCTTGTCTGCTCCCGGCA
TCCGCTTACAGACAAGCTGTGACCGTCTCCGGGAGCTGCATGTGTCAGAGGTTTTCACCGTCATCACCGA
AACGCGCGAGACGAAAGGGCCTCGTGATACGCCTATTTTTATAGGTTAATGTCATGATAATAATGGTTTC
TTAGACGTCAGGTGGCACTTTTCGGGGAAATGTGCGCGGAACCCCTATTTGTTTATTTTTCTAAATACAT
TCAAATATGTATCCGCTCATGAGACAATAACCCTGATAAATGCTTCAATAATATTGAAAAAGGAAGAGTA
TGAGTATTCAACATTTCCGTGTCGCCCTTATTCCCTTTTTTGCGGCATTTTGCCTTCCTGTTTTTGCTCA
CCCAGAAACGCTGGTGAAAGTAAAAGATGCTGAAGATCAGTTGGGTGCACGAGTGGGTTACATCGAACTG
GATCTCAACAGCGGTAAGATCCTTGAGAGTTTTCGCCCCGAAGAACGTTTTCCAATGATGAGCACTTTTA
AAGTTCTGCTATGTGGCGCGGTATTATCCCGTATTGACGCCGGGCAAGAGCAACTCGGTCGCCGCATACA
CTATTCTCAGAATGACTTGGTTGAGTACTCACCAGTCACAGAAAAGCATCTTACGGATGGCATGACAGTA
AGAGAATTATGCAGTGCTGCCATAACCATGAGTGATAACACTGCGGCCAACTTACTTCTGACAACGATCG
GAGGACCGAAGGAGCTAACCGCTTTTTTGCACAACATGGGGGATCATGTAACTCGCCTTGATCGTTGGGA
ACCGGAGCTGAATGAAGCCATACCAAACGACGAGCGTGACACCACGATGCCTGTAGCAATGGCAACAACG
TTGCGCAAACTATTAACTGGCGAACTACTTACTCTAGCTTCCCGGCAACAATTAATAGACTGGATGGAGG
CGGATAAAGTTGCAGGACCACTTCTGCGCTCGGCCCTTCCGGCTGGCTGGTTTATTGCTGATAAATCTGG
AGCCGGTGAGCGTGGGTCTCGCGGTATCATTGCAGCACTGGGGCCAGATGGTAAGCCCTCCCGTATCGTA
GTTATCTACACGACGGGGAGTCAGGCAACTATGGATGAACGAAATAGACAGATCGCTGAGATAGGTGCCT
CACTGATTAAGCATTGGTAACTGTCAGACCAAGTTTACTCATATATACTTTAGATTGATTTAAAACTTCA
TTTTTAATTTAAAAGGATCTAGGTGAAGATCCTTTTTGATAATCTCATGACCAAAATCCCTTAACGTGAG
TTTTCGTTCCACTGAGCGTCAGACCCCGTAGAAAAGATCAAAGGATCTTCTTGAGATCCTTTTTTTCTGC
GCGTAATCTGCTGCTTGCAAACAAAAAAACCACCGCTACCAGCGGTGGTTTGTTTGCCGGATCAAGAGCT
ACCAACTCTTTTTCCGAAGGTAACTGGCTTCAGCAGAGCGCAGATACCAAATACTGTTCTTCTAGTGTAG
CCGTAGTTAGGCCACCACTTCAAGAACTCTGTAGCACCGCCTACATACCTCGCTCTGCTAATCCTGTTAC
CAGTGGCTGCTGCCAGTGGCGATAAGTCGTGTCTTACCGGGTTGGACTCAAGACGATAGTTACCGGATAA
GGCGCAGCGGTCGGGCTGAACGGGGGGTTCGTGCACACAGCCCAGCTTGGAGCGAACGACCTACACCGAA
CTGAGATACCTACAGCGTGAGCTATGAGAAAGCGCCACGCTTCCCGAAGGGAGAAAGGCGGACAGGTATC
CGGTAAGCGGCAGGGTCGGAACAGGAGAGCGCACGAGGGAGCTTCCAGGGGGAAACGCCTGGTATCTTTA
TAGTCCTGTCGGGTTTCGCCACCTCTGACTTGAGCGTCGATTTTTGTGATGCTCGTCAGGGGGGCGGAGC
CTATGGAAAAACGCCAGCAACGCGGCCTTTTTACGGTTCCTGGCCTTTTGCTGGCCTTTTGCTCACATGT
TCTTTCCTGCGTTATCCCCTGATTCTGTGGATAACCGTATTACCGCCTTTGAGTGAGCTGATACCGCTCG
CCGCAGCCGAACGACCGAGCGCAGCGAGTCAGTGAGCGAGGAAGCGGAAGAGCGCCCAATACGCAAACCG
CCTCTCCCCGCGCGTTGGCCGATTCATTAATGCAGCTGTGGAATGTGTGTCAGTTAGGGTGTGGAAAGTC
CCCAGGCTCCCCAGCAGGCAGAAGTATGCAAAGCATGCATCTCAATTAGTCAGCAACCAGGTGTGGAAAG
TCCCCAGGCTCCCCAGCAGGCAGAAGTATGCAAAGCATGCATCTCAATTAGTCAGCAACCATAGTCCCGC
CCCTAACTCCGCCCATCCCGCCCCTAACTCCGCCCAGTTCCGCCCATTCTCCGCCCCATGGCTGACTAAT
TTTTTTTATTTATGCAGAGGCCGAGGC
